>Addgene plasmid #187016 | SS-HA-Sun1L-KDEL | addgene full sequence | sequence record 367358 | Addgene NGS Result
ACGCGTGTAGTCTTATGCAATACTCTTGTAGTCTTGCAACATGGTAACGATGAGTTAGCAACATGCCTTA
CAAGGAGAGAAAAAGCACCGTGCATGCCGATTGGTGGAAGTAAGGTGGTACGATCGTGCCTTATTAGGAA
GGCAACAGACGGGTCTGACATGGATTGGACGAACCACTGAATTGCCGCATTGCAGAGATATTGTATTTAA
GTGCCTAGCTCGATACATAAACGGGTCTCTCTGGTTAGACCAGATCTGAGCCTGGGAGCTCTCTGGCTAA
CTAGGGAACCCACTGCTTAAGCCTCAATAAAGCTTGCCTTGAGTGCTTCAAGTAGTGTGTGCCCGTCTGT
TGTGTGACTCTGGTAACTAGAGATCCCTCAGACCCTTTTAGTCAGTGTGGAAAATCTCTAGCAGTGGCGC
CCGAACAGGGACTTGAAAGCGAAAGGGAAACCAGAGGAGCTCTCTCGACGCAGGACTCGGCTTGCTGAAG
CGCGCACGGCAAGAGGCGAGGGGCGGCGACTGGTGAGTACGCCAAAAATTTTGACTAGCGGAGGCTAGAA
GGAGAGAGATGGGTGCGAGAGCGTCAGTATTAAGCGGGGGAGAATTAGATCGCGATGGGAAAAAATTCGG
TTAAGGCCAGGGGGAAAGAAAAAATATAAATTAAAACATATAGTATGGGCAAGCAGGGAGCTAGAACGAT
TCGCAGTTAATCCTGGCCTGTTAGAAACATCAGAAGGCTGTAGACAAATACTGGGACAGCTACAACCATC
CCTTCAGACAGGATCAGAAGAACTTAGATCATTATATAATACAGTAGCAACCCTCTATTGTGTGCATCAA
AGGATAGAGATAAAAGACACCAAGGAAGCTTTAGACAAGATAGAGGAAGAGCAAAACAAAAGTAAGACCA
CCGCACAGCAAGCGGCCACTGATCTTCAGACCTGGAGGAGGAGATATGAGGGACAATTGGAGAAGTGAAT
TATATAAATATAAAGTAGTAAAAATTGAACCATTAGGAGTAGCACCCACCAAGGCAAAGAGAAGAGTGGT
GCAGAGAGAAAAAAGAGCAGTGGGAATAGGAGCTTTGTTCCTTGGGTTCTTGGGAGCAGCAGGAAGCACT
ATGGGCGCAGCGTCAATGACGCTGACGGTACAGGCCAGACAATTATTGTCTGGTATAGTGCAGCAGCAGA
ACAATTTGCTGAGGGCTATTGAGGCGCAACAGCATCTGTTGCAACTCACAGTCTGGGGCATCAAGCAGCT
CCAGGCAAGAATCCTGGCTGTGGAAAGATACCTAAAGGATCAACAGCTCCTGGGGATTTGGGGTTGCTCT
GGAAAACTCATTTGCACCACTGCTGTGCCTTGGAATGCTAGTTGGAGTAATAAATCTCTGGAACAGATTT
GGAATCACACGACCTGGATGGAGTGGGACAGAGAAATTAACAATTACACAAGCTTAATACACTCCTTAAT
TGAAGAATCGCAAAACCAGCAAGAAAAGAATGAACAAGAATTATTGGAATTAGATAAATGGGCAAGTTTG
TGGAATTGGTTTAACATAACAAATTGGCTGTGGTATATAAAATTATTCATAATGATAGTAGGAGGCTTGG
TAGGTTTAAGAATAGTTTTTGCTGTACTTTCTATAGTGAATAGAGTTAGGCAGGGATATTCACCATTATC
GTTTCAGACCCACCTCCCAACCCCGAGGGGACCCGACAGGCCCGAAGGAATAGAAGAAGAAGGTGGAGAG
AGAGACAGAGACAGATCCATTCGATTAGTGAACGGATCTCGACGGTATCGGTTAACTTTTAAAAGAAAAG
GGGGGATTGGGGGGTACAGTGCAGGGGAAAGAATAGTAGACATAATAGCAACAGACATACAAACTAAAGA
ATTACAAAAACAAATTACAAAATTCAAAATTTTATCGATACTAGTATTATGCCCAGTACATGACCTTATG
GGACTTTCCTACTTGGCAGTACATCTACGTATTAGTCATCGCTATTACCATGGTGATGCGGTTTTGGCAG
TACATCAATGGGCGTGGATAGCGGTTTGACTCACGGGGATTTCCAAGTCTCCACCCCATTGACGTCAATG
GGAGTTTGTTTTGGCACCAAAATCAACGGGACTTTCCAAAATGTCGTAACAACTCCGCCCCATTGACGCA
AATGGGCGGTAGGCGTGTACGGTGGGAGGTTTATATAAGCAGAGCTCGTTTAGTGAACCGTCAGATCGCC
TGGAGACGCCATCCACGCTGTTTTGACCTCCATAGAAGATTCTAGAGCTAGCACAATGAAGTGGGTAACC
TTTATTTCCCTTCTTTTTCTCTTTAGCTCGGCCTATTCCAGGGGTGTGTTTCGTCGAGATGGGCCCGCTT
ACCCTTACGATGTACCGGATTACGCACTCGACGATTCCAAGGGCATGCATAGACCTGGCCCTCTTCCCCC
GAGCCCACCTCCAAAGGTTGATCACAAGGCTTCCCAGTGGCCTCAGGAGAGTGACATGGGGCAGAAGGTA
GCTTCTTTGAGTGCGCAGTGCCACAACCATGATGAGAGACTTGCAGAGCTGACAGTCCTGCTTCAGAAAC
TACAGATACGGGTAGACCAAGTGGATGACGGCAGGGAAGGGCTGTCACTGTGGGTCAAGAATGTGGTTGG
ACAGCACCTGCAGGAGATGGGCACCATAGAACCACCTGATGCTAAGACTGACTTCATGACTTTCCACCGT
GACCATGAAGTGCGTCTCTCCAACTTGGAAGATGTTCTTAGAAAACTGACAGAAAAATCTGAGGCTATCC
AGAAGGAGCTGGAAGAAACCAAGCTGAAAGCAGGCAGCAGGGATGAAGAGCAGCCCCTCCTTGACCGTGT
GCAGCACCTAGAACTGGAACTGAACCTGTTGAAGTCACAGCTGTCAGACTGGCAGCATCTGAAGACCAGC
TGTGAGCAGGCTGGGGCCCGCATCCAGGAGACTGTGCAGCTCATGTTCTCTGAGGATCAGCAGGGCGGTT
CCCTCGAGTGGCTATTAGAGAAGCTTTCTTCTCGGTTCGTGAGCAAGGATGAGCTGCAGGTGCTCTTACA
TGACCTTGAGCTGAAACTGCTGCAGAATATCACACACCACATCACCGTGACAGGACAGGCCCCGACATCC
GAGGCTATTGTGTCTGCCGTGAATCAGGCAGGGATTTCAGGAATCACAGAAGCGCAAGCACATATCATTG
TGAACAATGCTCTGAAGCTGTACTCCCAAGACAAGACGGGGATGGTGGACTTTGCTCTGGAGTCTGGAGG
TGGCAGCATCCTAAGCACTCGGTGCTCTGAGACCTATGAGACCAAGACGGCACTGCTGAGCCTGTTTGGG
GTCCCACTGTGGTACTTCTCACAGTCACCTCGAGTGGTGATCCAGCCCGACATCTACCCAGGGAATTGCT
GGGCGTTCAAAGGTTCCCAGGGGTACCTGGTGGTGCGGTTGTCCATGAAGATCTACCCAACCACACTCAC
CATGGAACACATTCCAAAGACACTATCACCCACTGGTAACATCTCCAGTGCCCCCAAAGACTTTGCAGTC
TATGGACTGGAAACGGAGTATCAAGAAGAGGGGCAGCCTCTGGGACGGTTCACCTATGACCAGGAAGGAG
ACTCACTCCAGATGTTCCACACACTGGAAAGACCTGACCAAGCCTTCCAGATAGTAGAGCTCCGGGTCCT
GTCCAACTGGGGCCACCCTGAGTACACTTGCCTCTACCGGTTCCGAGTCCACGGAGAGCCCATCCAGAAA
GATGAGTTGTAGCTTAAGTTTAAACCGCTGATCAGCCTCGACTATCGATGAATTCGAATTTAAATCGGAT
CCGCGGCCGCGAAGGATCTGCGATCGCTCCGGTGCCCGTCAGTGGGCAGAGCGCACATCGCCCACAGTCC
CCGAGAAGTTGGGGGGAGGGGTCGGCAATTGAACGGGTGCCTAGAGAAGGTGGCGCGGGGTAAACTGGGA
AAGTGATGTCGTGTACTGGCTCCGCCTTTTTCCCGAGGGTGGGGGAGAACCGTATATAAGTGCAGTAGTC
GCCGTGAACGTTCTTTTTCGCAACGGGTTTGCCGCCAGAACACAGCTGAAGCTTCGAGGGGCTCGCATCT
CTCCTTCACGCGCCCGCCGCCCTACCTGAGGCCGCCATCCACGCCGGTTGAGTCGCGTTCTGCCGCCTCC
CGCCTGTGGTGCCTCCTGAACTGCGTCCGCCGTCTAGGTAAGTTTAAAGCTCAGGTCGAGACCGGGCCTT
TGTCCGGCGCTCCCTTGGAGCCTACCTAGACTCAGCCGGCTCTCCACGCTTTGCCTGACCCTGCTTGCTC
AACTCTACGTCTTTGTTTCGTTTTCTGTTCTGCGCCGTTACAGATCCAAGCTGTGACCGGCGCCTACGCT
AGACGCCACCATGGAGAGCGACGAGAGCGGCCTGCCCGCCATGGAGATCGAGTGCCGCATCACCGGCACC
CTGAACGGCGTGGAGTTCGAGCTGGTGGGCGGCGGAGAGGGCACCCCCAAGCAGGGCCGCATGACCAACA
AGATGAAGAGCACCAAAGGCGCCCTGACCTTCAGCCCCTACCTGCTGAGCCACGTGATGGGCTACGGCTT
CTACCACTTCGGCACCTACCCCAGCGGCTACGAGAACCCCTTCCTGCACGCCATCAACAACGGCGGCTAC
ACCAACACCCGCATCGAGAAGTACGAGGACGGCGGCGTGCTGCACGTGAGCTTCAGCTACCGCTACGAGG
CCGGCCGCGTGATCGGCGACTTCAAGGTGGTGGGCACCGGCTTCCCCGAGGACAGCGTGATCTTCACCGA
CAAGATCATCCGCAGCAACGCCACCGTGGAGCACCTGCACCCCATGGGCGATAACGTGCTGGTGGGCAGC
TTCGCCCGCACCTTCAGCCTGCGCGACGGCGGCTACTACAGCTTCGTGGTGGACAGCCACATGCACTTCA
AGAGCGCCATCCACCCCAGCATCCTGCAGAACGGGGGCCCCATGTTCGCCTTCCGCCGCGTGGAGGAGCT
GCACAGCAACACCGAGCTGGGCATCGTGGAGTACCAGCACGCCTTCAAGACCCCCATCGCCTTCGCCAGA
TCCCGCGCTCAGTCGTCCAATTCTGCCGTGGACGGCACCGCCGGACCCGGCTCCACCGGATCTCGCGAGG
GCAGAGGAAGTCTTCTAACATGCGGTGACGTGGAGGAGAATCCCGGCCCTATGACCGAGTACAAGCCCAC
GGTGCGCCTCGCCACCCGCGACGACGTCCCCAGGGCCGTACGCACCCTCGCCGCCGCGTTCGCCGACTAC
CCCGCCACGCGCCACACCGTCGATCCGGACCGCCACATCGAGCGGGTCACCGAGCTGCAAGAACTCTTCC
TCACGCGCGTCGGGCTCGACATCGGCAAGGTGTGGGTCGCGGACGACGGCGCCGCGGTGGCGGTCTGGAC
CACGCCGGAGAGCGTCGAAGCGGGGGCGGTGTTCGCCGAGATCGGCCCGCGCATGGCCGAGTTGAGCGGT
TCCCGGCTGGCCGCGCAGCAACAGATGGAAGGCCTCCTGGCGCCGCACCGGCCCAAGGAGCCCGCGTGGT
TCCTGGCCACCGTCGGCGTCTCGCCCGACCACCAGGGCAAGGGTCTGGGCAGCGCCGTCGTGCTCCCCGG
AGTGGAGGCGGCCGAGCGCGCCGGGGTGCCCGCCTTCCTGGAGACCTCCGCGCCCCGCAACCTCCCCTTC
TACGAGCGGCTCGGCTTCACCGTCACCGCCGACGTCGAGGTGCCCGAAGGACCGCGCACCTGGTGCATGA
CCCGCAAGCCCGGTGCCTGAAATCAACCTCTGGATTACAAAATTTGTGAAAGATTGACTGGTATTCTTAA
CTATGTTGCTCCTTTTACGCTATGTGGATACGCTGCTTTAATGCCTTTGTATCATGCTATTGCTTCCCGT
ATGGCTTTCATTTTCTCCTCCTTGTATAAATCCTGGTTGCTGTCTCTTTATGAGGAGTTGTGGCCCGTTG
TCAGGCAACGTGGCGTGGTGTGCACTGTGTTTGCTGACGCAACCCCCACTGGTTGGGGCATTGCCACCAC
CTGTCAGCTCCTTTCCGGGACTTTCGCTTTCCCCCTCCCTATTGCCACGGCGGAACTCATCGCCGCCTGC
CTTGCCCGCTGCTGGACAGGGGCTCGGCTGTTGGGCACTGACAATTCCGTGGTGTTGTCGGGGAAATCAT
CGTCCTTTCCTTGGCTGCTCGCCTGTGTTGCCACCTGGATTCTGCGCGGGACGTCCTTCTGCTACGTCCC
TTCGGCCCTCAATCCAGCGGACCTTCCTTCCCGCGGCCTGCTGCCGGCTCTGCGGCCTCTTCCGCGTCTC
CGCCTTCGCCCTCAGACGAGTCGGATCTCCCTTTGGGCCGCCTCCCCGCCTGGTACCTTTAAGACCAATG
ACTTACAAGGCAGCTGTAGATCTTAGCCACTTTTTAAAAGAAAAGGGGGGACTGGAAGGGCTAATTCACT
CCCAACGAAGATAAGATCTGCTTTTTGCTTGTACTGGGTCTCTCTGGTTAGACCAGATCTGAGCCTGGGA
GCTCTCTGGCTAACTAGGGAACCCACTGCTTAAGCCTCAATAAAGCTTGCCTTGAGTGCTTCAAGTAGTG
TGTGCCCGTCTGTTGTGTGACTCTGGTAACTAGAGATCCCTCAGACCCTTTTAGTCAGTGTGGAAAATCT
CTAGCAGTAGTAGTTCATGTCATCTTATTATTCAGTATTTATAACTTGCAAAGAAATGAATATCAGAGAG
TGAGAGGAACTTGTTTATTGCAGCTTATAATGGTTACAAATAAAGCAATAGCATCACAAATTTCACAAAT
AAAGCATTTTTTTCACTGCATTCTAGTTGTGGTTTGTCCAAACTCATCAATGTATCTTATCATGTCTGGC
TCTAGCTATCCCGCCCCTAACTCCGCCCATCCCGCCCCTAACTCCGCCCAGTTCCGCCCATTCTCCGCCC
CATGGCTGACTAATTTTTTTTATTTATGCAGAGGCCGAGGCCGCCTCGGCCTCTGAGCTATTCCAGAAGT
AGTGAGGAGGCTTTTTTGGAGGCCTAGACTTTTGCAGAGACCAAATTCGTAATCATGTCATAGCTGTTTC
CTGTGTGAAATTGTTATCCGCTCACAATTCCACACAACATACGAGCCGGAAGCATAAAGTGTAAAGCCTG
GGGTGCCTAATGAGTGAGCTAACTCACATTAATTGCGTTGCGCTCACTGCCCGCTTTCCAGTCGGGAAAC
CTGTCGTGCCAGCTGCATTAATGAATCGGCCAACGCGCGGGGAGAGGCGGTTTGCGTATTGGGCGCTCTT
CCGCTTCCTCGCTCACTGACTCGCTGCGCTCGGTCGTTCGGCTGCGGCGAGCGGTATCAGCTCACTCAAA
GGCGGTAATACGGTTATCCACAGAATCAGGGGATAACGCAGGAAAGAACATGTGAGCAAAAGGCCAGCAA
AAGGCCAGGAACCGTAAAAAGGCCGCGTTGCTGGCGTTTTTCCATAGGCTCCGCCCCCCTGACGAGCATC
ACAAAAATCGACGCTCAAGTCAGAGGTGGCGAAACCCGACAGGACTATAAAGATACCAGGCGTTTCCCCC
TGGAAGCTCCCTCGTGCGCTCTCCTGTTCCGACCCTGCCGCTTACCGGATACCTGTCCGCCTTTCTCCCT
TCGGGAAGCGTGGCGCTTTCTCATAGCTCACGCTGTAGGTATCTCAGTTCGGTGTAGGTCGTTCGCTCCA
AGCTGGGCTGTGTGCACGAACCCCCCGTTCAGCCCGACCGCTGCGCCTTATCCGGTAACTATCGTCTTGA
GTCCAACCCGGTAAGACACGACTTATCGCCACTGGCAGCAGCCACTGGTAACAGGATTAGCAGAGCGAGG
TATGTAGGCGGTGCTACAGAGTTCTTGAAGTGGTGGCCTAACTACGGCTACACTAGAAGAACAGTATTTG
GTATCTGCGCTCTGCTGAAGCCAGTTACCTTCGGAAAAAGAGTTGGTAGCTCTTGATCCGGCAAACAAAC
CACCGCTGGTAGCGGTGGTTTTTTTGTTTGCAAGCAGCAGATTACGCGCAGAAAAAAAGGATCTCAAGAA
GATCCTTTGATCTTTTCTACGGGGTCTGACGCTCAGTGGAACGAAAACTCACGTTAAGGGATTTTGGTCA
TGAGATTATCAAAAAGGATCTTCACCTAGATCCTTTTAAATTAAAAATGAAGTTTTAAATCAATCTAAAG
TATATATGAGTAAACTTGGTCTGACAGTTACCAATGCTTAATCAGTGAGGCACCTATCTCAGCGATCTGT
CTATTTCGTTCATCCATAGTTGCCTGACTCCCCGTCGTGTAGATAACTACGATACGGGAGGGCTTACCAT
CTGGCCCCAGTGCTGCAATGATACCGCGAGACCCACGCTCACCGGCTCCAGATTTATCAGCAATAAACCA
GCCAGCCGGAAGGGCCGAGCGCAGAAGTGGTCCTGCAACTTTATCCGCCTCCATCCAGTCTATTAATTGT
TGCCGGGAAGCTAGAGTAAGTAGTTCGCCAGTTAATAGTTTGCGCAACGTTGTTGCCATTGCTACAGGCA
TCGTGGTGTCACGCTCGTCGTTTGGTATGGCTTCATTCAGCTCCGGTTCCCAACGATCAAGGCGAGTTAC
ATGATCCCCCATGTTGTGCAAAAAAGCGGTTAGCTCCTTCGGTCCTCCGATCGTTGTCAGAAGTAAGTTG
GCCGCAGTGTTATCACTCATGGTTATGGCAGCACTGCATAATTCTCTTACTGTCATGCCATCCGTAAGAT
GCTTTTCTGTGACTGGTGAGTACTCAACCAAGTCATTCTGAGAATAGTGTATGCGGCGACCGAGTTGCTC
TTGCCCGGCGTCAATACGGGATAATACCGCGCCACATAGCAGAACTTTAAAAGTGCTCATCATTGGAAAA
CGTTCTTCGGGGCGAAAACTCTCAAGGATCTTACCGCTGTTGAGATCCAGTTCGATGTAACCCACTCGTG
CACCCAACTGATCTTCAGCATCTTTTACTTTCACCAGCGTTTCTGGGTGAGCAAAAACAGGAAGGCAAAA
TGCCGCAAAAAAGGGAATAAGGGCGACACGGAAATGTTGAATACTCATACTCTTCCTTTTTCAATATTAT
TGAAGCATTTATCAGGGTTATTGTCTCATGAGCGGATACATATTTGAATGTATTTAGAAAAATAAACAAA
TAGGGGTTCCGCGCACATTTCCCCGAAAAGTGCCACCTGACGTCTAAGAAACCATTATTATCATGACATT
AACCTATAAAAATAGGCGTATCACGAGGCCCTTTCGTCTCGCGCGTTTCGGTGATGACGGTGAAAACCTC
TGACACATGCAGCTCCCGGAGACGGTCACAGCTTGTCTGTAAGCGGATGCCGGGAGCAGACAAGCCCGTC
AGGGCGCGTCAGCGGGTGTTGGCGGGTGTCGGGGCTGGCTTAACTATGCGGCATCAGAGCAGATTGTACT
GAGAGTGCACCATATGCGGTGTGAAATACCGCACAGATGCGTAAGGAGAAAATACCGCATCAGGCGCCAT
TCGCCATTCAGGCTGCGCAACTGTTGGGAAGGGCGATCGGTGCGGGCCTCTTCGCTATTACGCCAGCTGG
CGAAAGGGGGATGTGCTGCAAGGCGATTAAGTTGGGTAACGCCAGGGTTTTCCCAGTCACGACGTTGTAA
AACGACGGCCAGTGCCAAGCTG
Features (pLannotate 1.2.2; 30 found; start..end, strand, type, name):
      6..232     +  promoter       RSV promoter: Rous sarcoma virus enhancer/promoter
    233..413     +  LTR            5' LTR (truncated): truncated 5' long terminal repeat (LTR) from HIV-1
    460..585     +  misc_feature   HIV-1 Ψ: packaging signal of human immunodeficiency virus type 1
    569..907     +  CDS            HIV-1 gag (fragment): gag protein from human immunodeficiency virus 1; gag
   1078..1311    +  misc_feature   RRE: The Rev response element (RRE) of HIV-1 allows for Rev-dependent mRNA export from the nucleus to the cytoplasm.
   1688..1788    +  CDS            Rev (fragment): human immunodeficiency virus 1 (HIV-1) Rev protein; rev; enhances nuclear export of unspliced and incompletely spliced viral mRNAs
   1807..1923    +  misc_feature   cPPT/CTS: central polypurine tract and central termination sequence of HIV-1
   1936..2012    +  enhancer       CMV enhancer (fragment): human cytomegalovirus immediate early enhancer
   2013..2216    +  promoter       CMV promoter: human cytomegalovirus (CMV) immediate early promoter
   2296..2382    +  CDS            ALB (fragment): ALBU_CANLF - Experimental evidence at protein level: Swiss-Prot protein existence level 1. Binds water, Ca(2+), Na(+), K(+), fatty acids, hormones, bilirubin and drugs. Its main function is the regulation of the colloidal osmotic pressure of blood. Major zinc transporter in plasma, typically binds about 80% of all plasma zinc (By similarity). Major calcium and magnesium transporter in plasma, binds approximately 45% of circulating calcium and magnesium in plasma (By similarity). Potentially has more than two calcium-binding sites and might additionally bind calcium in a non-specific manner (By
   2395..3777    +  CDS            Sun1 (fragment): SUN1_MOUSE - Also known as Unc84a. Experimental evidence at protein level: Swiss-Prot protein existence level 1. Isoform 5 may be involved in nuclear remodeling during sperm head formation in spermatogenenis. A probable SUN1 isoform 5:SYNE3 LINC complex may tether spermatid nuclei to anterior cytoskeletal structures such as actin filaments present at membraneous junctions of spermatids and Sertoli cells. From Mus musculus (Mouse).
   3894..4105    +  promoter       EF-1α core promoter: core promoter for human elongation factor EF-1α
   4118..4386    +  LTR            5' LTR (truncated): truncated 5' long terminal repeat (LTR) from human T-cell leukemia virus (HTLV) type 1
   4443..5107    +  CDS            CopGFP (fragment): green fluorescent protein 2 from Pontellina plumata, also known as ppluGFP2 (Shagin et al., 2004)
   5231..5830    +  CDS            PuroR: puromycin N-acetyltransferase; pac from Streptomyces alboniger; confers resistance to puromycin
   5831..6419    +  misc_feature   WPRE: woodchuck hepatitis virus posttranscriptional regulatory element
   6414..6521    +  CDS            nef (fragment): NEF_SIVS4 - Experimental evidence at protein level: Swiss-Prot protein existence level 1. Interferes with TCR signaling from the cell membrane. Interacts with CD247/TCRZ (TCR zeta chain) and exert potent down- regulation of cell surface TCR/CD3 complexes. From Simian immunodeficiency virus (isolate F236/smH4) (SIV-sm) (Simian immunodeficiency virus sooty mangabey monkey).
   6546..6726    +  LTR            5' LTR (truncated): truncated 5' long terminal repeat (LTR) from HIV-1
   6798..6919    +  polyA_signal   SV40 poly(A) signal: SV40 polyadenylation signal
   6959..7094    +  rep_origin     SV40 ori: SV40 origin of replication
   7151..7167    -  protein_bind   lac operator: The lac repressor binds to the lac operator to inhibit transcription in E. coli. This inhibition can be relieved by adding lactose or isopropyl-β-D-thiogalactopyranoside (IPTG). lac repressor encoded by lacI
   7175..7205    -  promoter       lac promoter: promoter for the E. coli lac operon
   7220..7241    -  protein_bind   CAP binding site: CAP binding activates transcription in the presence of cAMP. E. coli catabolite activator protein
   7254..7346    -  CDS            lacI (fragment): lac repressor; lacI; The lac repressor binds to the lac operator to inhibit transcription in E. coli. This inhibition can be relieved by adding lactose or isopropyl-β-D-thiogalactopyranoside (IPTG).
   7529..8117    -  rep_origin     ori: high-copy-number ColE1/pMB1/pBR322/pUC origin of replication
   8288..9148    -  CDS            AmpR: β-lactamase; bla; confers resistance to ampicillin, carbenicillin, and related antibiotics
   9149..9253    -  promoter       AmpR promoter: bla
   9348..9383    +  CDS            rop (fragment): Rop protein, which maintains plasmids at low copy number; rop
   9485..9584    +  misc_feature   bom (fragment): basis of mobility region from pBR322
   9590..9744    -  CDS            lacZα (fragment): LacZα fragment of β-galactosidase; lacZ fragment
