[The description below was written by a language model from this plasmid's Addgene catalogue record and pLannotate feature annotations shown in this document.]
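Description:
SS-HA-Sun1L-KDEL is a third-generation-style HIV-1 lentiviral transfer plasmid built on the pCDH backbone and intended for disrupting the LINC complex in mammalian cells. In bacteria it is maintained through a high-copy ColE1/pUC origin and selected with ampicillin (AmpR). The viral portion has an RSV promoter fused to a truncated 5' LTR, which drives Tat-independent genomic RNA production. This is followed by the Ψ packaging signal with a gag fragment, the RRE for Rev-dependent export, the cPPT/CTS, a WPRE, and a truncated 3' LTR. An SV40 polyadenylation signal and SV40 origin lie downstream.

The payload is expressed from the CMV enhancer/promoter. The annotation shows a short albumin-derived fragment, consistent with the "SS" signal sequence in the name, followed by a large fragment of mouse Sun1. The name suggests this is the luminal portion of the protein ("Sun1L"). The HA tag and C-terminal KDEL retention motif in the name are not separately annotated in the feature table. The presumed logic is that the signal sequence directs the SUN1 fragment into the ER and perinuclear lumen, where KDEL retains it. There it can compete with endogenous SUN proteins for nesprin binding, acting as a dominant negative that uncouples the nucleus from the cytoskeleton.

A second cassette uses the EF-1α core promoter with an HTLV-1 LTR element to drive copGFP and puromycin N-acetyltransferase. The two are probably linked as a single unit, although no linker is annotated. This cassette allows fluorescent tracking and puromycin selection of transduced cells. The associated study concerns force transmission between the nucleus and the cytoskeleton.
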