Addgene plasmid #187016: SS-HA-Sun1L-KDEL
Purpose: Disruption of LINC Complex
Depositing lab: Jan Lammerding. Depositing organization: Cornell University. Publication: The interaction between nesprins and sun proteins at the nuclear envelope is critical for force transmission between the nucleus and cytoskeleton. Lombardi ML, Jaalouk DE, Shanahan CM, Burke B, Roux KJ, Lammerding J. J Biol Chem. 2011 Jul 29;286(30):26743-53. doi: 10.1074/jbc.M111.233700. Epub 2011 Jun 7. PubMed 21652697.
Backbone
  Vector backbone: pCDH
  Vector type: Lentiviral
Growth in bacteria
  Bacterial resistance: Ampicillin, 100 μg/mL
  Growth temperature: 37°C
  Growth strain: NEB Stable
  Copy number: High Copy
Gene/Insert
  Gene/Insert name: SS-HA-Sun1L-KDEL
  Species: M. musculus (mouse)
  Cloning method: Restriction Enzyme; 5′ cloning site unknown (unknown if destroyed)
Terms and licenses: Academic/Nonprofit Terms; Industry Terms: Not Available to Industry
How to cite: SS-HA-Sun1L-KDEL was a gift from Jan Lammerding (Addgene plasmid # 187016 ; http://n2t.net/addgene:187016 ; RRID:Addgene_187016)
